>Addgene plasmid #192654 | Lenti-EF1alpha-VP64-dCas9-p300_Blast | addgene full sequence | sequence record 388206 | Addgene NGS Result
GACATTGATTATTGACTAGTTATTAATAGTAATCAATTACGGGGTCATTAGTTCATAGCCCATATATGGA
GTTCCGCGTTACATAACTTACGGTAAATGGCCCGCCTGGCTGACCGCCCAACGACCCCCGCCCATTGACG
TCAATAATGACGTATGTTCCCATAGTAACGCCAATAGGGACTTTCCATTGACGTCAATGGGTGGAGTATT
TACGGTAAACTGCCCACTTGGCAGTACATCAAGTGTATCATATGCCAAGTACGCCCCCTATTGACGTCAA
TGACGGTAAATGGCCCGCCTGGCATTATGCCCAGTACATGACCTTATGGGACTTTCCTACTTGGCAGTAC
ATCTACGTATTAGTCATCGCTATTACCATGGTGATGCGGTTTTGGCAGTACATCAATGGGCGTGGATAGC
GGTTTGACTCACGGGGATTTCCAAGTCTCCACCCCATTGACGTCAATGGGAGTTTGTTTTGGCACCAAAA
TCAACGGGACTTTCCAAAATGTCGTAACAACTCCGCCCCATTGACGCAAATGGGCGGTAGGCGTGTACGG
TGGGAGGTCTATATAAGCAGCGCGTTTTGCCTGTACTGGGTCTCTCTGGTTAGACCAGATCTGAGCCTGG
GAGCTCTCTGGCTAACTAGGGAACCCACTGCTTAAGCCTCAATAAAGCTTGCCTTGAGTGCTTCAAGTAG
TGTGTGCCCGTCTGTTGTGTGACTCTGGTAACTAGAGATCCCTCAGACCCTTTTAGTCAGTGTGGAAAAT
CTCTAGCAGTGGCGCCCGAACAGGGACTTGAAAGCGAAAGGGAAACCAGAGGAGCTCTCTCGACGCAGGA
CTCGGCTTGCTGAAGCGCGCACGGCAAGAGGCGAGGGGCGGCGACTGGTGAGTACGCCAAAAATTTTGAC
TAGCGGAGGCTAGAAGGAGAGAGATGGGTGCGAGAGCGTCAGTATTAAGCGGGGGAGAATTAGATCGCGA
TGGGAAAAAATTCGGTTAAGGCCAGGGGGAAAGAAAAAATATAAATTAAAACATATAGTATGGGCAAGCA
GGGAGCTAGAACGATTCGCAGTTAATCCTGGCCTGTTAGAAACATCAGAAGGCTGTAGACAAATACTGGG
ACAGCTACAACCATCCCTTCAGACAGGATCAGAAGAACTTAGATCATTATATAATACAGTAGCAACCCTC
TATTGTGTGCATCAAAGGATAGAGATAAAAGACACCAAGGAAGCTTTAGACAAGATAGAGGAAGAGCAAA
ACAAAAGTAAGACCACCGCACAGCAAGCGGCCGCTGATCTTCAGACCTGGAGGAGGAGATATGAGGGACA
ATTGGAGAAGTGAATTATATAAATATAAAGTAGTAAAAATTGAACCATTAGGAGTAGCACCCACCAAGGC
AAAGAGAAGAGTGGTGCAGAGAGAAAAAAGAGCAGTGGGAATAGGAGCTTTGTTCCTTGGGTTCTTGGGA
GCAGCAGGAAGCACTATGGGCGCAGCGTCAATGACGCTGACGGTACAGGCCAGACAATTATTGTCTGGTA
TAGTGCAGCAGCAGAACAATTTGCTGAGGGCTATTGAGGCGCAACAGCATCTGTTGCAACTCACAGTCTG
GGGCATCAAGCAGCTCCAGGCAAGAATCCTGGCTGTGGAAAGATACCTAAAGGATCAACAGCTCCTGGGG
ATTTGGGGTTGCTCTGGAAAACTCATTTGCACCACTGCTGTGCCTTGGAATGCTAGTTGGAGTAATAAAT
CTCTGGAACAGATTTGGAATCACACGACCTGGATGGAGTGGGACAGAGAAATTAACAATTACACAAGCTT
AATACACTCCTTAATTGAAGAATCGCAAAACCAGCAAGAAAAGAATGAACAAGAATTATTGGAATTAGAT
AAATGGGCAAGTTTGTGGAATTGGTTTAACATAACAAATTGGCTGTGGTATATAAAATTATTCATAATGA
TAGTAGGAGGCTTGGTAGGTTTAAGAATAGTTTTTGCTGTACTTTCTATAGTGAATAGAGTTAGGCAGGG
ATATTCACCATTATCGTTTCAGACCCACCTCCCAACCCCGAGGGGACCCGACAGGCCCGAAGGAATAGAA
GAAGAAGGTGGAGAGAGAGACAGAGACAGATCCATTCGATTAGTGAACGGATCGGCACTGCGTGCGCCAA
TTCTGCAGACAAATGGCAGTATTCATCCACAATTTTAAAAGAAAAGGGGGGATTGGGGGGTACAGTGCAG
GGGAAAGAATAGTAGACATAATAGCAACAGACATACAAACTAAAGAATTACAAAAACAAATTACAAAAAT
TCAAAATTTTCGGGTTTATTACAGGGACAGCAGAGATCCAGTTTGGTTAATTAAGGTACCGAGGCGATAG
GGTTAAGGGAGCTAGCTAGGTCTTGAAAGGAGTGGGAATTGGCTCCGGTGCCCGTCAGTGGGCAGAGCGC
ACATCGCCCACAGTCCCCGAGAAGTTGGGGGGAGGGGTCGGCAATTGATCCGGTGCCTAGAGAAGGTGGC
GCGGGGTAAACTGGGAAAGTGATGTCGTGTACTGGCTCCGCCTTTTTCCCGAGGGTGGGGGAGAACCGTA
TATAAGTGCAGTAGTCGCCGTGAACGTTCTTTTTCGCAACGGGTTTGCCGCCAGAACACAGGACCGGTTC
TAGAGCGCTGCCACCATGCCTAAGAAAAAGAGGAAGGTGGCGGCGCCTGGATCCGGACGGGCTGACGCAT
TGGACGATTTTGATCTGGATATGCTGGGAAGTGACGCCCTCGATGATTTTGACCTTGACATGCTTGGTTC
GGATGCCCTTGATGACTTTGACCTCGACATGCTCGGCAGTGACGCCCTTGATGATTTCGACCTGGACATG
CTGATTAACTGTACAGGCAGTGGAGACAAGAAGTACAGCATCGGCCTGGCCATCGGCACCAACTCTGTGG
GCTGGGCCGTGATCACCGACGAGTACAAGGTGCCCAGCAAGAAATTCAAGGTGCTGGGCAACACCGACCG
GCACAGCATCAAGAAGAACCTGATCGGAGCCCTGCTGTTCGACAGCGGCGAAACAGCCGAGGCCACCCGG
CTGAAGAGAACCGCCAGAAGAAGATACACCAGACGGAAGAACCGGATCTGCTATCTGCAAGAGATCTTCA
GCAACGAGATGGCCAAGGTGGACGACAGCTTCTTCCACAGACTGGAAGAGTCCTTCCTGGTGGAAGAGGA
TAAGAAGCACGAGCGGCACCCCATCTTCGGCAACATCGTGGACGAGGTGGCCTACCACGAGAAGTACCCC
ACCATCTACCACCTGAGAAAGAAACTGGTGGACAGCACCGACAAGGCCGACCTGCGGCTGATCTATCTGG
CCCTGGCCCACATGATCAAGTTCCGGGGCCACTTCCTGATCGAGGGCGACCTGAACCCCGACAACAGCGA
CGTGGACAAGCTGTTCATCCAGCTGGTGCAGACCTACAACCAGCTGTTCGAGGAAAACCCCATCAACGCC
AGCGGCGTGGACGCCAAGGCCATCCTGTCTGCCAGACTGAGCAAGAGCAGACGGCTGGAAAATCTGATCG
CCCAGCTGCCCGGCGAGAAGAAGAATGGCCTGTTCGGAAACCTGATTGCCCTGAGCCTGGGCCTGACCCC
CAACTTCAAGAGCAACTTCGACCTGGCCGAGGATGCCAAACTGCAGCTGAGCAAGGACACCTACGACGAC
GACCTGGACAACCTGCTGGCCCAGATCGGCGACCAGTACGCCGACCTGTTTCTGGCCGCCAAGAACCTGT
CCGACGCCATCCTGCTGAGCGACATCCTGAGAGTGAACACCGAGATCACCAAGGCCCCCCTGAGCGCCTC
TATGATCAAGAGATACGACGAGCACCACCAGGACCTGACCCTGCTGAAAGCTCTCGTGCGGCAGCAGCTG
CCTGAGAAGTACAAAGAGATTTTCTTCGACCAGAGCAAGAACGGCTACGCCGGCTACATTGACGGCGGAG
CCAGCCAGGAAGAGTTCTACAAGTTCATCAAGCCCATCCTGGAAAAGATGGACGGCACCGAGGAACTGCT
CGTGAAGCTGAACAGAGAGGACCTGCTGCGGAAGCAGCGGACCTTCGACAACGGCAGCATCCCCCACCAG
ATCCACCTGGGAGAGCTGCACGCCATTCTGCGGCGGCAGGAAGATTTTTACCCATTCCTGAAGGACAACC
GGGAAAAGATCGAGAAGATCCTGACCTTCCGCATCCCCTACTACGTGGGCCCTCTGGCCAGGGGAAACAG
CAGATTCGCCTGGATGACCAGAAAGAGCGAGGAAACCATCACCCCCTGGAACTTCGAGGAAGTGGTGGAC
AAGGGCGCTTCCGCCCAGAGCTTCATCGAGCGGATGACCAACTTCGATAAGAACCTGCCCAACGAGAAGG
TGCTGCCCAAGCACAGCCTGCTGTACGAGTACTTCACCGTGTATAACGAGCTGACCAAAGTGAAATACGT
GACCGAGGGAATGAGAAAGCCCGCCTTCCTGAGCGGCGAGCAGAAAAAGGCCATCGTGGACCTGCTGTTC
AAGACCAACCGGAAAGTGACCGTGAAGCAGCTGAAAGAGGACTACTTCAAGAAAATCGAGTGCTTCGACT
CCGTGGAAATCTCCGGCGTGGAAGATCGGTTCAACGCCTCCCTGGGCACATACCACGATCTGCTGAAAAT
TATCAAGGACAAGGACTTCCTGGACAATGAGGAAAACGAGGACATTCTGGAAGATATCGTGCTGACCCTG
ACACTGTTTGAGGACAGAGAGATGATCGAGGAACGGCTGAAAACCTATGCCCACCTGTTCGACGACAAAG
TGATGAAGCAGCTGAAGCGGCGGAGATACACCGGCTGGGGCAGGCTGAGCCGGAAGCTGATCAACGGCAT
CCGGGACAAGCAGTCCGGCAAGACAATCCTGGATTTCCTGAAGTCCGACGGCTTCGCCAACAGAAACTTC
ATGCAGCTGATCCACGACGACAGCCTGACCTTTAAAGAGGACATCCAGAAAGCCCAGGTGTCCGGCCAGG
GCGATAGCCTGCACGAGCACATTGCCAATCTGGCCGGCAGCCCCGCCATTAAGAAGGGCATCCTGCAGAC
AGTGAAGGTGGTGGACGAGCTCGTGAAAGTGATGGGCCGGCACAAGCCCGAGAACATCGTGATCGAAATG
GCCAGAGAGAACCAGACCACCCAGAAGGGACAGAAGAACAGCCGCGAGAGAATGAAGCGGATCGAAGAGG
GCATCAAAGAGCTGGGCAGCCAGATCCTGAAAGAACACCCCGTGGAAAACACCCAGCTGCAGAACGAGAA
GCTGTACCTGTACTACCTGCAGAATGGGCGGGATATGTACGTGGACCAGGAACTGGACATCAACCGGCTG
TCCGACTACGATGTGGACGCCATCGTGCCTCAGAGCTTTCTGAAGGACGACTCCATCGACAACAAGGTGC
TGACCAGAAGCGACAAGAACCGGGGCAAGAGCGACAACGTGCCCTCCGAAGAGGTCGTGAAGAAGATGAA
GAACTACTGGCGGCAGCTGCTGAACGCCAAGCTGATTACCCAGAGAAAGTTCGACAATCTGACCAAGGCC
GAGAGAGGCGGCCTGAGCGAACTGGATAAGGCCGGCTTCATCAAGAGACAGCTGGTGGAAACCCGGCAGA
TCACAAAGCACGTGGCACAGATCCTGGACTCCCGGATGAACACTAAGTACGACGAGAATGACAAGCTGAT
CCGGGAAGTGAAAGTGATCACCCTGAAGTCCAAGCTGGTGTCCGATTTCCGGAAGGATTTCCAGTTTTAC
AAAGTGCGCGAGATCAACAACTACCACCACGCCCACGACGCCTACCTGAACGCCGTCGTGGGAACCGCCC
TGATCAAAAAGTACCCTAAGCTGGAAAGCGAGTTCGTGTACGGCGACTACAAGGTGTACGACGTGCGGAA
GATGATCGCCAAGAGCGAGCAGGAAATCGGCAAGGCTACCGCCAAGTACTTCTTCTACAGCAACATCATG
AACTTTTTCAAGACCGAGATTACCCTGGCCAACGGCGAGATCCGGAAGCGGCCTCTGATCGAGACAAACG
GCGAAACCGGGGAGATCGTGTGGGATAAGGGCCGGGATTTTGCCACCGTGCGGAAAGTGCTGAGCATGCC
CCAAGTGAATATCGTGAAAAAGACCGAGGTGCAGACAGGCGGCTTCAGCAAAGAGTCTATCCTGCCCAAG
AGGAACAGCGATAAGCTGATCGCCAGAAAGAAGGACTGGGACCCTAAGAAGTACGGCGGCTTCGACAGCC
CCACCGTGGCCTATTCTGTGCTGGTGGTGGCCAAAGTGGAAAAGGGCAAGTCCAAGAAACTGAAGAGTGT
GAAAGAGCTGCTGGGGATCACCATCATGGAAAGAAGCAGCTTCGAGAAGAATCCCATCGACTTTCTGGAA
GCCAAGGGCTACAAAGAAGTGAAAAAGGACCTGATCATCAAGCTGCCTAAGTACTCCCTGTTCGAGCTGG
AAAACGGCCGGAAGAGAATGCTGGCCTCTGCCGGCGAACTGCAGAAGGGAAACGAACTGGCCCTGCCCTC
CAAATATGTGAACTTCCTGTACCTGGCCAGCCACTATGAGAAGCTGAAGGGCTCCCCCGAGGATAATGAG
CAGAAACAGCTGTTTGTGGAACAGCACAAGCACTACCTGGACGAGATCATCGAGCAGATCAGCGAGTTCT
CCAAGAGAGTGATCCTGGCCGACGCTAATCTGGACAAAGTGCTGTCCGCCTACAACAAGCACCGGGATAA
GCCCATCAGAGAGCAGGCCGAGAATATCATCCACCTGTTTACCCTGACCAATCTGGGAGCCCCTGCCGCC
TTCAAGTACTTTGACACCACCATCGACCGGAAGAGGTACACCAGCACCAAAGAGGTGCTGGACGCCACCC
TGATCCACCAGAGCATCACCGGCCTGTACGAGACACGGATCGACCTGTCTCAGCTGGGAGGCGACAAGCG
ACCTGCCGCCACAAAGAAGGCTGGACAGGCTAAGAAGAAGAAAGGATCCATTTTCAAACCAGAAGAACTA
CGACAGGCACTGATGCCAACTTTGGAGGCACTTTACCGTCAGGATCCAGAATCCCTTCCCTTTCGTCAAC
CTGTGGACCCTCAGCTTTTAGGAATCCCTGATTACTTTGATATTGTGAAGAGCCCCATGGATCTTTCTAC
CATTAAGAGGAAGTTAGACACTGGACAGTATCAGGAGCCCTGGCAGTATGTCGATGATATTTGGCTTATG
TTCAATAATGCCTGGTTATATAACCGGAAAACATCACGGGTATACAAATACTGCTCCAAGCTCTCTGAGG
TCTTTGAACAAGAAATTGACCCAGTGATGCAAAGCCTTGGATACTGTTGTGGCAGAAAGTTGGAGTTCTC
TCCACAGACACTGTGTTGCTACGGCAAACAGTTGTGCACAATACCTCGTGATGCCACTTATTACAGTTAC
CAGAACAGGTATCATTTCTGTGAGAAGTGTTTCAATGAGATCCAAGGGGAGAGCGTTTCTTTGGGGGATG
ACCCTTCCCAGCCTCAAACTACAATAAATAAAGAACAATTTTCCAAGAGAAAAAATGACACACTGGATCC
TGAACTGTTTGTTGAATGTACAGAGTGCGGAAGAAAGATGCATCAGATCTGTGTCCTTCACCATGAGATC
ATCTGGCCTGCTGGATTCGTCTGTGATGGCTGTTTAAAGAAAAGTGCACGAACTAGGAAAGAAAATAAGT
TTTCTGCTAAAAGGTTGCCATCTACCAGACTTGGCACCTTTCTAGAGAATCGTGTGAATGACTTTCTGAG
GCGACAGAATCACCCTGAGTCAGGAGAGGTCACTGTTAGAGTAGTTCATGCTTCTGACAAAACCGTGGAA
GTAAAACCAGGCATGAAAGCAAGGTTTGTGGACAGTGGAGAGATGGCAGAATCCTTTCCATACCGAACCA
AAGCCCTCTTTGCCTTTGAAGAAATTGATGGTGTTGACCTGTGCTTCTTTGGCATGCATGTTCAAGAGTA
TGGCTCTGACTGCCCTCCACCCAACCAGAGGAGAGTATACATATCTTACCTCGATAGTGTTCATTTCTTC
CGTCCTAAATGCTTGAGGACTGCAGTCTATCATGAAATCCTAATTGGATATTTAGAATATGTCAAGAAAT
TAGGTTACACAACAGGGCATATTTGGGCATGTCCACCAAGTGAGGGAGATGATTATATCTTCCATTGCCA
TCCTCCTGACCAGAAGATACCCAAGCCCAAGCGACTGCAGGAATGGTACAAAAAAATGCTTGACAAGGCT
GTATCAGAGCGTATTGTCCATGACTACAAGGATATTTTTAAACAAGCTACTGAAGATAGATTAACAAGTG
CAAAGGAATTGCCTTATTTCGAGGGTGATTTCTGGCCCAATGTTCTGGAAGAAAGCATTAAGGAACTGGA
ACAGGAGGAAGAAGAGAGAAAACGAGAGGAAAACACCAGCAATGAAAGCACAGATGTGACCAAGGGAGAC
AGCAAAAATGCTAAAAAGAAGAATAATAAGAAAACCAGCAAAAATAAGAGCAGCCTGAGTAGGGGCAACA
AGAAGAAACCCGGGATGCCCAATGTATCTAACGACCTCTCACAGAAACTATATGCCACCATGGAGAAGCA
TAAAGAGGTCTTCTTTGTGATCCGCCTCATTGCTGGCCCTGCTGCCAACTCCCTGCCTCCCATTGTTGAT
CCTGATCCTCTCATCCCCTGCGATCTGATGGATGGTCGGGATGCGTTTCTCACGCTGGCAAGGGACAAGC
ACCTGGAGTTCTCTTCACTCCGAAGAGCCCAGTGGTCCACCATGTGCATGCTGGTGGAGCTGCACACGCA
GAGCCAGGACGGATCCGATTACAAAGACGATGACGATAAGGGATCCGGCGCAACAAACTTCTCTCTGCTG
AAACAAGCCGGAGATGTCGAAGAGAATCCTGGACCGATGGCCAAGCCTTTGTCTCAAGAAGAATCCACCC
TCATTGAAAGAGCAACGGCTACAATCAACAGCATCCCCATCTCTGAAGACTACAGCGTCGCCAGCGCAGC
TCTCTCTAGCGACGGCCGCATCTTCACTGGTGTCAATGTATATCATTTTACTGGGGGACCTTGTGCAGAA
CTCGTGGTGCTGGGCACTGCTGCTGCTGCGGCAGCTGGCAACCTGACTTGTATCGTCGCGATCGGAAATG
AGAACAGGGGCATCTTGAGCCCCTGCGGACGGTGCCGACAGGTGCTTCTCGATCTGCATCCTGGGATCAA
AGCCATAGTGAAGGACAGTGATGGACAGCCGACGGCAGTTGGGATTCGTGAATTGCTGCCCTCTGGTTAT
GTGTGGGAGGGCTAAACGCGTTAAGTCGACAATCAACCTCTGGATTACAAAATTTGTGAAAGATTGACTG
GTATTCTTAACTATGTTGCTCCTTTTACGCTATGTGGATACGCTGCTTTAATGCCTTTGTATCATGCTAT
TGCTTCCCGTATGGCTTTCATTTTCTCCTCCTTGTATAAATCCTGGTTGCTGTCTCTTTATGAGGAGTTG
TGGCCCGTTGTCAGGCAACGTGGCGTGGTGTGCACTGTGTTTGCTGACGCAACCCCCACTGGTTGGGGCA
TTGCCACCACCTGTCAGCTCCTTTCCGGGACTTTCGCTTTCCCCCTCCCTATTGCCACGGCGGAACTCAT
CGCCGCCTGCCTTGCCCGCTGCTGGACAGGGGCTCGGCTGTTGGGCACTGACAATTCCGTGGTGTTGTCG
GGGAAATCATCGTCCTTTCCTTGGCTGCTCGCCTGTGTTGCCACCTGGATTCTGCGCGGGACGTCCTTCT
GCTACGTCCCTTCGGCCCTCAATCCAGCGGACCTTCCTTCCCGCGGCCTGCTGCCGGCTCTGCGGCCTCT
TCCGCGTCTTCGCCTTCGCCCTCAGACGAGTCGGATCTCCCTTTGGGCCGCCTCCCCGCGTCGACTTTAA
GACCAATGACTTACAAGGCAGCTGTAGATCTTAGCCACTTTTTAAAAGAAAAGGGGGGACTGGAAGGGCT
AATTCACTCCCAACGAAGACAAGATCTGCTTTTTGCTTGTACTGGGTCTCTCTGGTTAGACCAGATCTGA
GCCTGGGAGCTCTCTGGCTAACTAGGGAACCCACTGCTTAAGCCTCAATAAAGCTTGCCTTGAGTGCTTC
AAGTAGTGTGTGCCCGTCTGTTGTGTGACTCTGGTAACTAGAGATCCCTCAGACCCTTTTAGTCAGTGTG
GAAAATCTCTAGCAGGGCCCGTTTAAACCCGCTGATCAGCCTCGACTGTGCCTTCTAGTTGCCAGCCATC
TGTTGTTTGCCCCTCCCCCGTGCCTTCCTTGACCCTGGAAGGTGCCACTCCCACTGTCCTTTCCTAATAA
AATGAGGAAATTGCATCGCATTGTCTGAGTAGGTGTCATTCTATTCTGGGGGGTGGGGTGGGGCAGGACA
GCAAGGGGGAGGATTGGGAAGACAATAGCAGGCATGCTGGGGATGCGGTGGGCTCTATGGCTTCTGAGGC
GGAAAGAACCAGCTGGGGCTCTAGGGGGTATCCCC
[124 nt withheld, positions 10606-10729]
C
[91 nt withheld, positions 10731-10821]
A
[49 nt withheld, positions 10823-10871]
CCTTTGACGTTGGAGTCCACGTTCTTT
[37 nt withheld, positions 10899-10935]
ACCCTATCTCGGTCTATTCTTTTGATTTATAAGGGATTTTGCCGATTTCGGCCTATTGGTTAAAAAATGA
GCTGATTTAACAAAAATTTAACGCGAATTAATTCTGTGGAATGTGTGTCAGTTAGGGTGTGGAAAGTCCC
CAGGCTCCCCAGCAGGCAGAAGTATGCAAAGCATGCATCTCAATTAGTCAGCAACCAGGTGTGGAAAGTC
CCCAGGCTCCCCAGCAGGCAGAAGTATGCAAAGCATGCATCTCAATTAGTCAGCAACCATAGTCCCGCCC
CTAACTCCGCCCATCCCGCCCCTAACTCCGCCCAGTTCCGCCCATTCTCCGCCCCATGGCTGACTAATTT
TTTTTATTTATGCAGAGGCCGAGGCCGCCTCTGCCTCTGAGCTATTCCAGAAGTAGTGAGGAGGCTTTTT
TGGAGGCCTAGGCTTTTGCAAAAAGCTCCCGGGAGCTTGTATATCCATTTTCGGATCTGATCAGCACGTG
TTGACAATTAATCATCGGCATAGTATATCGGCATAGTATAATACGACAAGGTGAGGAACTAAACCATGGC
CAAGTTGACCAGTGCCGTTCCGGTGCTCACCGCGCGCGACGTCGCCGGAGCGGTCGAGTTCTGGACCGAC
CGGCTCGGGTTCTCCCGGGACTTCGTGGAGGACGACTTCGCCGGTGTGGTCCGGGACGACGTGACCCTGT
TCATCAGCGCGGTCCAGGACCAGGTGGTGCCGGACAACACCCTGGCCTGGGTGTGGGTGCGCGGCCTGGA
CGAGCTGTACGCCGAGTGGTCGGAGGTCGTGTCCACGAACTTCCGGGACGCCTCCGGGCCGGCCATGACC
GAGATCGGCGAGCAGCCGTGGGGGCGGGAGTTCGCCCTGCGCGACCCGGCCGGCAACTGCGTGCACTTCG
TGGCCGAGGAGCAGGACTGACACGTGCTACGAGATTTCGATTCCACCGCCGCCTTCTATGAAAGGTTGGG
CTTCGGAATCGTTTTCCGGGACGCCGGCTGGATGATCCTCCAGCGCGGGGATCTCATGCTGGAGTTCTTC
GCCCACCCCAACTTGTTTATTGCAGCTTATAATGGTTACAAATAAAGCAATAGCATCACAAATTTCACAA
ATAAAGCATTTTTTTCACTGCATTCTAGTTGTGGTTTGTCCAAACTCATCAATGTATCTTATCATGTCTG
TATACCGTCGACCTCTAGCTAGAGCTTGGCGTAATCATGGTCATAGCTGTTTCCTGTGTGAAATTGTTAT
CCGCTCACAATTCCACACAACATACGAGCCGGAAGCATAAAGTGTAAAGCCTGGGGTGCCTAATGAGTGA
GCTAACTCACATTAATTGCGTTGCGCTCACTGCCCGCTTTCCAGTCGGGAAACCTGTCGTGCCAGCTGCA
TTAATGAATCGGCCAACGCGCGGGGAGAGGCGGTTTGCGTATTGGGCGCTCTTCCGCTTCCTCGCTCACT
GACTCGCTGCGCTCGGTCGTTCGGCTGCGGCGAGCGGTATCAGCTCACTCAAAGGCGGTAATACGGTTAT
CCACAGAATCAGGGGATAACGCAGGAAAGAACATGTGAGCAAAAGGCCAGCAAAAGGCCAGGAACCGTAA
AAAGGCCGCGTTGCTGGCGTTTTTCCATAGGCTCCGCCCCCCTGACGAGCATCACAAAAATCGACGCTCA
AGTCAGAGGTGGCGAAACCCGACAGGACTATAAAGATACCAGGCGTTTCCCCCTGGAAGCTCCCTCGTGC
GCTCTCCTGTTCCGACCCTGCCGCTTACCGGATACCTGTCCGCCTTTCTCCCTTCGGGAAGCGTGGCGCT
TTCTCATAGCTCACGCTGTAGGTATCTCAGTTCGGTGTAGGTCGTTCGCTCCAAGCTGGGCTGTGTGCAC
GAACCCCCCGTTCAGCCCGACCGCTGCGCCTTATCCGGTAACTATCGTCTTGAGTCCAACCCGGTAAGAC
ACGACTTATCGCCACTGGCAGCAGCCACTGGTAACAGGATTAGCAGAGCGAGGTATGTAGGCGGTGCTAC
AGAGTTCTTGAAGTGGTGGCCTAACTACGGCTACACTAGAAGAACAGTATTTGGTATCTGCGCTCTGCTG
AAGCCAGTTACCTTCGGAAAAAGAGTTGGTAGCTCTTGATCCGGCAAACAAACCACCGCTGGTAGCGGTG
GTTTTTTTGTTTGCAAGCAGCAGATTACGCGCAGAAAAAAAGGATCTCAAGAAGATCCTTTGATCTTTTC
TACGGGGTCTGACGCTCAGTGGAACGAAAACTCACGTTAAGGGATTTTGGTCATGAGATTATCAAAAAGG
ATCTTCACCTAGATCCTTTTAAATTAAAAATGAAGTTTTAAATCAATCTAAAGTATATATGAGTAAACTT
GGTCTGACAGTTACCAATGCTTAATCAGTGAGGCACCTATCTCAGCGATCTGTCTATTTCGTTCATCCAT
AGTTGCCTGACTCCCCGTCGTGTAGATAACTACGATACGGGAGGGCTTACCATCTGGCCCCAGTGCTGCA
ATGATACCGCGAGACCCACGCTCACCGGCTCCAGATTTATCAGCAATAAACCAGCCAGCCGGAAGGGCCG
AGCGCAGAAGTGGTCCTGCAACTTTATCCGCCTCCATCCAGTCTATTAATTGTTGCCGGGAAGCTAGAGT
AAGTAGTTCGCCAGTTAATAGTTTGCGCAACGTTGTTGCCATTGCTACAGGCATCGTGGTGTCACGCTCG
TCGTTTGGTATGGCTTCATTCAGCTCCGGTTCCCAACGATCAAGGCGAGTTACATGATCCCCCATGTTGT
GCAAAAAAGCGGTTAGCTCCTTCGGTCCTCCGATCGTTGTCAGAAGTAAGTTGGCCGCAGTGTTATCACT
CATGGTTATGGCAGCACTGCATAATTCTCTTACTGTCATGCCATCCGTAAGATGCTTTTCTGTGACTGGT
GAGTACTCAACCAAGTCATTCTGAGAATAGTGTATGCGGCGACCGAGTTGCTCTTGCCCGGCGTCAATAC
GGGATAATACCGCGCCACATAGCAGAACTTTAAAAGTGCTCATCATTGGAAAACGTTCTTCGGGGCGAAA
ACTCTCAAGGATCTTACCGCTGTTGAGATCCAGTTCGATGTAACCCACTCGTGCACCCAACTGATCTTCA
GCATCTTTTACTTTCACCAGCGTTTCTGGGTGAGCAAAAACAGGAAGGCAAAATGCCGCAAAAAAGGGAA
TAAGGGCGACACGGAAATGTTGAATACTCATACTCTTCCTTTTTCAATATTATTGAAGCATTTATCAGGG
TTATTGTCTCATGAGCGGATACATATTTGAATGTATTTAGAAAAATAAACAAATAGGGGTTCCGCGCACA
TTTCCCCGAAAAGTGCCACCTGACGTCGACGGATCGGGAGATCTCCCGATCCCCTATGGTGCACTCTCAG
TACAATCTGCTCTGATGCCGCATAGTTAAGCCAGTATCTGCTCCCTGCTTGTGTGTTGGAGGTCGCTGAG
TAGTGCGCGAGCAAAATTTAAGCTACAACAAGGCAAGGCTTGACCGACAATTGCATGAAGAATCTGCTTA
GGGTTAGGCGTTTTGCGCTGCTTCGCGATGTACGGGCCAGATATACGCGTT
Features (pLannotate 1.2.2; 33 found; start..end, strand, type, name):
      1..380     +  enhancer       CMV enhancer: human cytomegalovirus immediate early enhancer
    381..580     +  promoter       CMV promoter: human cytomegalovirus (CMV) immediate early promoter
    598..778     +  LTR            5' LTR (truncated): truncated 5' long terminal repeat (LTR) from HIV-1
    825..950     +  misc_feature   HIV-1 Ψ: packaging signal of human immunodeficiency virus type 1
    934..1297    +  CDS            HIV-1 gag (fragment): gag protein from human immunodeficiency virus 1; gag
   1443..1676    +  misc_feature   RRE: The Rev response element (RRE) of HIV-1 allows for Rev-dependent mRNA export from the nucleus to the cytoplasm.
   2053..2153    +  CDS            Rev (fragment): human immunodeficiency virus 1 (HIV-1) Rev protein; rev; enhances nuclear export of unspliced and incompletely spliced viral mRNAs
   2203..2320    +  misc_feature   cPPT/CTS: central polypurine tract and central termination sequence of HIV-1
   2396..2414    +  CDS            small t antigen (fragment): SV40 (simian virus 40) small t antigen
   2440..2651    +  promoter       EF-1α core promoter: core promoter for human elongation factor EF-1α
   2895..4496    +  CDS            dCas9(N): N-terminal portion of catalytically inactive Streptococcus pyogenes dCas9 carrying the D10A mutation (Zetsche et al., 2015)
   4497..6995    +  CDS            Cas9(C): C-terminal portion of Streptococcus pyogenes Cas9 (Zetsche et al., 2015)
   7050..8900    +  CDS            p300 core: catalytic histone acetyltransferase core of the human E1A-associated protein p300 (Delvecchio et al., 2013); EP300
   8997..9395    +  CDS            BSD: blasticidin S deaminase; Aspergillus terreus BSD; confers resistance to blasticidin
   9411..9999    +  misc_feature   WPRE: woodchuck hepatitis virus posttranscriptional regulatory element
  10050..10069   +  misc_feature   cPPT/CTS (fragment): central polypurine tract and central termination sequence of HIV-1
  10071..10304   +  LTR            3' LTR (ΔU3): self-inactivating 3' long terminal repeat (LTR) from HIV-1
  10336..10560   +  polyA_signal   bGH poly(A) signal: bovine growth hormone polyadenylation signal
  10564..10585   +  promoter       SV40 promoter (fragment): SV40 enhancer and early promoter
  10606..11034   +  rep_origin     f1 ori (sequence partly withheld): f1 bacteriophage origin of replication; arrow indicates direction of (+) strand synthesis
  11048..11377   +  promoter       SV40 promoter: SV40 enhancer and early promoter
  11425..11472   +  promoter       EM7 promoter: synthetic bacterial promoter&nbsp
  11491..11865   +  CDS            BleoR: antibiotic-binding protein; Sh ble from Streptoalloteichus hindustanus; confers resistance to bleomycin, phleomycin, and Zeocin™
  11875..12000   +  CDS            ble (fragment): BLE_KLEPN - Experimental evidence at protein level: Swiss-Prot protein existence level 1. Binding protein with a strong affinity to the bleomycin family of antibiotics. Binds to CL990; an antimitotic-antibiotic compound. From Klebsiella pneumoniae.
  11995..12116   +  polyA_signal   SV40 poly(A) signal: SV40 polyadenylation signal
  12187..12209   -  protein_bind   lac operator (fragment): The lac repressor binds to the lac operator to inhibit transcription in E. coli. This inhibition can be relieved by adding lactose or isopropyl-β-D-thiogalactopyranoside (IPTG). lac repressor encoded by lacI
  12213..12243   -  promoter       lac promoter: promoter for the E. coli lac operon
  12258..12279   -  protein_bind   CAP binding site: CAP binding activates transcription in the presence of cAMP. E. coli catabolite activator protein
  12292..12384   -  CDS            lacI (fragment): lac repressor; lacI; The lac repressor binds to the lac operator to inhibit transcription in E. coli. This inhibition can be relieved by adding lactose or isopropyl-β-D-thiogalactopyranoside (IPTG).
  12567..13155   -  rep_origin     ori: high-copy-number ColE1/pMB1/pBR322/pUC origin of replication
  13326..14186   -  CDS            AmpR: β-lactamase; bla; confers resistance to ampicillin, carbenicillin, and related antibiotics
  14187..14291   -  promoter       AmpR promoter: bla
  14350..14402   -  misc_feature   bom (fragment): basis of mobility region from pBR322
