[The description below was written by a language model from this plasmid's Addgene catalogue record and pLannotate feature annotations shown in this document.]
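Description:
Lenti-EF1alpha-VP64-dCas9-p300_Blast is a third-generation, self-inactivating lentiviral transfer plasmid on a pLenti backbone, built for delivering a CRISPR activation effector to mammalian cells. In bacteria it is maintained as a high-copy plasmid through a ColE1/pUC-type origin and selected with ampicillin via the β-lactamase gene. An f1 origin and an SV40/EM7-driven bleomycin/Zeocin resistance cassette also sit in the backbone, outside the region packaged into virus. The viral genome is transcribed from a CMV enhancer/promoter fused to a truncated HIV-1 5' LTR, which makes production Tat-independent. It carries the Ψ packaging signal, the RRE for Rev-dependent nuclear export, the cPPT/CTS element, a WPRE to boost transcript stability and expression, and a ΔU3 3' LTR that inactivates LTR promoter activity after integration. A bGH polyadenylation signal follows the 3' LTR.

The payload is a synthetic fusion driven by the EF-1α promoter (annotated as the core promoter). It consists of catalytically dead Streptococcus pyogenes Cas9 carrying the D10A and H840A mutations, with the VP64 transactivation domain at its N-terminus according to the construct name and the histone acetyltransferase core of human p300 at its C-terminus. The feature table does not annotate VP64 or the 2A peptide separately, although unannotated gaps lie upstream of dCas9 and between the p300 core and the blasticidin S deaminase gene, where these elements would be expected. The 2A linkage lets transduced cells be selected with blasticidin from the same transcript. No guide RNA cassette is annotated, so guides must be supplied separately to target the activator to promoters or enhancers. The associated work compared dCas9-VP64 variants and multiplexed guide RNAs for CRISPR activation.
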