Addgene plasmid #192654: Lenti-EF1alpha-VP64-dCas9-p300_Blast
Purpose: 3rd generation lenti vector encoding VP64-dCas9-p300 with 2A Blast resistance marker
Depositing lab: Jeffrey Miner. Depositing organization: Washington University in Saint Louis. Publication: Comparative analysis of dCas9-VP64 variants and multiplexed guide RNAs mediating CRISPR activation. Omachi K, Miner JH. PLoS One. 2022 Jun 28;17(6):e0270008. doi: 10.1371/journal.pone.0270008. eCollection 2022. PubMed 35763517.
Backbone
  Vector backbone: pLenti
  Vector type: Mammalian Expression, Lentiviral, CRISPR
Growth in bacteria
  Bacterial resistance: Ampicillin, 100 μg/mL
  Growth temperature: 37°C
  Growth strain: NEB Stable
  Copy number: High Copy
Gene/Insert
  Gene/Insert name: VP64-dCas9-p300
  Species: Synthetic
  Mutation: D10A; H840A in Cas9
  Promoter: EF1a
  Cloning method: Gibson Cloning
Terms and licenses: Academic/Nonprofit Terms; Industry Terms: Not Available to Industry
How to cite: Lenti-EF1alpha-VP64-dCas9-p300_Blast was a gift from Jeffrey Miner (Addgene plasmid # 192654 ; http://n2t.net/addgene:192654 ; RRID:Addgene_192654)
